Addgene plasmid #100676: YCe1885 HC_Kan_Kozak-ATG-MLS_p6
Purpose: part designed to occupy position 6 of EMMA. Functional category: Signal peptide for subcellular targeting
Depositing lab: Yizhi Cai. Depositing organization: University of Edinburgh. Publication: EMMA: An Extensible Mammalian Modular Assembly Toolkit for the Rapid Design and Production of Diverse Expression Vectors. Martella A, Matjusaitis M, Auxillos J, Pollard SM, Cai Y. ACS Synth Biol. 2017 Apr 24. doi: 10.1021/acssynbio.7b00016. PubMed 28418644.
Backbone
  Vector backbone: pSMART HC_Kan
  Vector type: Synthetic Biology
Growth in bacteria
  Bacterial resistance: Kanamycin, 50 μg/mL
  Growth temperature: 37°C
  Growth strain: DH5alpha
  Copy number: High Copy
Gene/Insert
  Gene/Insert name: Kozak-ATG-MLS
  Species: H. sapiens (human)
  Cloning method: Restriction Enzyme; 5′ cloning site Unknown (unknown if destroyed); 3′ cloning site Unknown (unknown if destroyed)
Terms and licenses: Academic/Nonprofit Terms; Industry Terms: Not Available to Industry
Depositor comments: Kozak-ATG-MLS (Mitochondrial Localization Sequence)
How to cite: YCe1885 HC_Kan_Kozak-ATG-MLS_p6 was a gift from Yizhi Cai (Addgene plasmid # 100676 ; http://n2t.net/addgene:100676 ; RRID:Addgene_100676)
