[The description below was written by a language model from this plasmid's Addgene catalogue record and pLannotate feature annotations shown in this document.]
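Description:
YCe1885 HC_Kan_Kozak-ATG-MLS_p6 is a small part-storage plasmid (about 1.9 kb) from the EMMA (Extensible Mammalian Modular Assembly) toolkit, built on the pSMART HC_Kan backbone and classed as a synthetic biology vector. It is maintained in E. coli at high copy through a ColE1/pUC-type origin and selected with kanamycin. Resistance comes from an aph(3')-Ia aminoglycoside phosphotransferase gene, which is annotated as driven by the cat promoter. The backbone is insulated by transcription terminators (tonB, T7Te and T3Te) flanking the marker, the origin and the cloning region. These terminators limit read-through into or out of the stored insert. No mammalian promoter, polyadenylation signal or other eukaryotic expression element is annotated, so the plasmid is a donor of a DNA part, not an expression vector.

The insert is a Kozak consensus and ATG start codon followed by a mitochondrial localization sequence of human origin. The feature table identifies the coding portion as a short fragment of COX8A, a subunit of cytochrome c oxidase whose N-terminal presequence is widely used to direct fusion proteins into mitochondria. The part is designed for position 6 of the EMMA assembly scheme, in the signal peptide for subcellular targeting category. It would supply translation initiation and an N-terminal targeting signal to a downstream coding part in an assembled mammalian expression vector. The record does not state the cloning sites or the sequences flanking the part that are used for assembly. The depositor sequence and the repository's sequencing result carry the same features but differ by three nucleotides in length, a difference that appears around the end of the KanR gene, which is called as a fragment in the sequencing result.
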