Features (pLannotate 1.2.2; 7 found; start..end, strand, type, name):
     87..173     +  CDS            COX8A (fragment): COX8A_HUMAN - Also known as COX8, COX8L. Experimental evidence at protein level: Swiss-Prot protein existence level 1. Component of the cytochrome c oxidase, the last enzyme in the mitochondrial electron transport chain which drives oxidative phosphorylation. The respiratory chain contains 3 multisubunit complexes succinate dehydrogenase (complex II, CII), ubiquinol- cytochrome c oxidoreductase (cytochrome b-c1 complex, complex III, CIII) and cytochrome c oxidase (complex IV, CIV), that cooperate to transfer electrons derived from NADH and succinate to molecular oxygen, creating an electrochem
    251..282     +  terminator     tonB terminator: bidirectional E. coli tonB-P14 transcription terminator
    283..385     +  promoter       cat promoter: promoter of the E. coli cat gene encoding chloramphenicol acetyltransferase
    386..1201    +  CDS            KanR: aminoglycoside phosphotransferase; aph(3')-Ia; confers resistance to kanamycin in bacteria or G418 (Geneticin®) in eukaryotes
   1225..1252    +  terminator     T7Te terminator: phage T7 early transcription terminator
   1264..1851    -  rep_origin     ori: high-copy-number ColE1/pMB1/pBR322/pUC origin of replication
   1873..1902    -  terminator     T3Te terminator: phage T3 early transcription terminator
>Addgene plasmid #100676 | YCe1885 HC_Kan_Kozak-ATG-MLS_p6 | depositor full sequence | sequence record 189599 | YCe1885 HC_Kan_Kozak-ATG-MLS_p6 sequence 1908 bps
TTGATTGCAGTCCAGTTACGCTGGAGTCTGAGGCTCGTCCTGAATGATATCAAGCTTGAATTCGTTACGT
CTCGCCAGCCGCCACCATGAGCGTGCTGACCCCCCTGCTGCTGCGCGGCCTGACCGGCAGCGCCCGCCGC
CTGCCCGTGCCCCGCGCCAAGATCCACAGCCTGGGCAGCCGAGACGGACGAATTCTCTAGATATCGCTCA
ATACTGACCATTTAAATCATACCTGACCTCCATAGCAGAAAGTCAAAAGCCTCCGACCGGAGGCTTTTGA
CTTGATCGGCACGTAAGAGGTTCCAACTTTCACCATAATGAAATAAGATCACTACCGGGCGTATTTTTTG
AGTTATCGAGATTTTCAGGAGCTAAGGAAGCTAAAATGAGCCATATTCAACGGGAAACGTCTTGCTCGAG
GCCGCGATTAAATTCCAACATGGATGCTGATTTATATGGGTATAAATGGGCTCGCGATAATGTCGGGCAA
TCAGGTGCGACAATCTATCGATTGTATGGGAAGCCCGATGCGCCAGAGTTGTTTCTGAAACATGGCAAAG
GTAGCGTTGCCAATGATGTTACAGATGAGATGGTCAGGCTAAACTGGCTGACGGAATTTATGCCTCTTCC
GACCATCAAGCATTTTATCCGTACTCCTGATGATGCATGGTTACTCACCACTGCGATCCCAGGGAAAACA
GCATTCCAGGTATTAGAAGAATATCCTGATTCAGGTGAAAATATTGTTGATGCGCTGGCAGTGTTCCTGC
GCCGGTTGCATTCGATTCCTGTTTGTAATTGTCCTTTTAACGGCGATCGCGTATTTCGTCTCGCTCAGGC
GCAATCACGAATGAATAACGGTTTGGTTGGTGCGAGTGATTTTGATGACGAGCGTAATGGCTGGCCTGTT
GAACAAGTCTGGAAAGAAATGCATAAGCTTTTGCCATTCTCACCGGATTCAGTCGTCACTCATGGTGATT
TCTCACTTGATAACCTTATTTTTGACGAGGGGAAATTAATAGGTTGTATTGATGTTGGACGAGTCGGAAT
CGCAGACCGATACCAGGATCTTGCCATCCTATGGAACTGCCTCGGTGAGTTTTCTCCTTCATTACAGAAA
CGGCTTTTTCAAAAATATGGTATTGATAATCCTGATATGAATAAATTGCAGTTTCACTTGATGCTCGATG
AGTTTTTCTAATGAGGGCCCAAATGTAATCACCTGGCTCACCTTCGGGTGGGCCTTTCTGCGTTGCTGGC
GTTTTTCCATAGGCTCCGCCCCCCTGACGAGCATCACAAAAATCGATGCTCAAGTCAGAGGTGGCGAAAC
CCGACAGGACTATAAAGATACCAGGCGTTTCCCCCTGGAAGCTCCCTCGTGCGCTCTCCTGTTCCGACCC
TGCCGCTTACCGGATACCTGTCCGCCTTTCTCCCTTCGGGAAGCGTGGCGCTTTCTCATAGCTCACGCTG
TAGGTATCTCAGTTCGGTGTAGGTCGTTCGCTCCAAGCTGGGCTGTGTGCACGAACCCCCCGTTCAGCCC
GACCGCTGCGCCTTATCCGGTAACTATCGTCTTGAGTCCAACCCGGTAAGACACGACTTATCGCCACTGG
CAGCAGCCACTGGTAACAGGATTAGCAGAGCGAGGTATGTAGGCGGTGCTACAGAGTTCTTGAAGTGGTG
GCCTAACTACGGCTACACTAGAAGAACAGTATTTGGTATCTGCGCTCTGCTGAAGCCAGTTACCTCGGAA
AAAGAGTTGGTAGCTCTTGATCCGGCAAACAAACCACCGCTGGTAGCGGTGGTTTTTTTGTTTGCAAGCA
GCAGATTACGCGCAGAAAAAAAGGATCTCAAGAAGATCCTTTGATTTTCTACCGAAGAAAGGCCCACCCG
TGAAGGTGAGCCAGTGAG
