Features (pLannotate 1.2.2; 7 found; start..end, strand, type, name):
     87..173     +  CDS            COX8A (fragment): COX8A_HUMAN - Also known as COX8, COX8L. Experimental evidence at protein level: Swiss-Prot protein existence level 1. Component of the cytochrome c oxidase, the last enzyme in the mitochondrial electron transport chain which drives oxidative phosphorylation. The respiratory chain contains 3 multisubunit complexes succinate dehydrogenase (complex II, CII), ubiquinol- cytochrome c oxidoreductase (cytochrome b-c1 complex, complex III, CIII) and cytochrome c oxidase (complex IV, CIV), that cooperate to transfer electrons derived from NADH and succinate to molecular oxygen, creating an electrochem
    251..282     +  terminator     tonB terminator: bidirectional E. coli tonB-P14 transcription terminator
    283..385     +  promoter       cat promoter: promoter of the E. coli cat gene encoding chloramphenicol acetyltransferase
    386..1199    +  CDS            KanR (fragment): aminoglycoside phosphotransferase; aph(3')-Ia; confers resistance to kanamycin in bacteria or G418 (Geneticin®) in eukaryotes
   1222..1249    +  terminator     T7Te terminator: phage T7 early transcription terminator
   1261..1848    -  rep_origin     ori: high-copy-number ColE1/pMB1/pBR322/pUC origin of replication
   1870..1899    -  terminator     T3Te terminator: phage T3 early transcription terminator
>Addgene plasmid #100676 | YCe1885 HC_Kan_Kozak-ATG-MLS_p6 | addgene full sequence | sequence record 192882 | Addgene NGS Result
TTGATTGCAGTCCAGTTACGCTGGAGTCTGAGGCTCGTCCTGAATGATATCAAGCTTGAATTCGTTACGT
CTCGCCAGCCGCCACCATGAGCGTGCTGACCCCCCTGCTGCTGCGCGGCCTGACCGGCAGCGCCCGCCGC
CTGCCCGTGCCCCGCGCCAAGATCCACAGCCTGGGCAGCCGAGACGGACGAATTCTCTAGATATCGCTCA
ATACTGACCATTTAAATCATACCTGACCTCCATAGCAGAAAGTCAAAAGCCTCCGACCGGAGGCTTTTGA
CTTGATCGGCACGTAAGAGGTTCCAACTTTCACCATAATGAAATAAGATCACTACCGGGCGTATTTTTTG
AGTTATCGAGATTTTCAGGAGCTAAGGAAGCTAAAATGAGCCATATTCAACGGGAAACGTCTTGCTCGAG
GCCGCGATTAAATTCCAACATGGATGCTGATTTATATGGGTATAAATGGGCTCGCGATAATGTCGGGCAA
TCAGGTGCGACAATCTATCGATTGTATGGGAAGCCCGATGCGCCAGAGTTGTTTCTGAAACATGGCAAAG
GTAGCGTTGCCAATGATGTTACAGATGAGATGGTCAGGCTAAACTGGCTGACGGAATTTATGCCTCTTCC
GACCATCAAGCATTTTATCCGTACTCCTGATGATGCATGGTTACTCACCACTGCGATCCCAGGGAAAACA
GCATTCCAGGTATTAGAAGAATATCCTGATTCAGGTGAAAATATTGTTGATGCGCTGGCAGTGTTCCTGC
GCCGGTTGCATTCGATTCCTGTTTGTAATTGTCCTTTTAACGGCGATCGCGTATTTCGTCTCGCTCAGGC
GCAATCACGAATGAATAACGGTTTGGTTGGTGCGAGTGATTTTGATGACGAGCGTAATGGCTGGCCTGTT
GAACAAGTCTGGAAAGAAATGCATAAGCTTTTGCCATTCTCACCGGATTCAGTCGTCACTCATGGTGATT
TCTCACTTGATAACCTTATTTTTGACGAGGGGAAATTAATAGGTTGTATTGATGTTGGACGAGTCGGAAT
CGCAGACCGATACCAGGATCTTGCCATCCTATGGAACTGCCTCGGTGAGTTTTCTCCTTCATTACAGAAA
CGGCTTTTTCAAAAATATGGTATTGATAATCCTGATATGAATAAATTGCAGTTTCACTTGATGCTCGATG
AGTTTTTCTGAGGGCCCAAATGTAATCACCTGGCTCACCTTCGGGTGGGCCTTTCTGCGTTGCTGGCGTT
TTTCCATAGGCTCCGCCCCCCTGACGAGCATCACAAAAATCGATGCTCAAGTCAGAGGTGGCGAAACCCG
ACAGGACTATAAAGATACCAGGCGTTTCCCCCTGGAAGCTCCCTCGTGCGCTCTCCTGTTCCGACCCTGC
CGCTTACCGGATACCTGTCCGCCTTTCTCCCTTCGGGAAGCGTGGCGCTTTCTCATAGCTCACGCTGTAG
GTATCTCAGTTCGGTGTAGGTCGTTCGCTCCAAGCTGGGCTGTGTGCACGAACCCCCCGTTCAGCCCGAC
CGCTGCGCCTTATCCGGTAACTATCGTCTTGAGTCCAACCCGGTAAGACACGACTTATCGCCACTGGCAG
CAGCCACTGGTAACAGGATTAGCAGAGCGAGGTATGTAGGCGGTGCTACAGAGTTCTTGAAGTGGTGGCC
TAACTACGGCTACACTAGAAGAACAGTATTTGGTATCTGCGCTCTGCTGAAGCCAGTTACCTCGGAAAAA
GAGTTGGTAGCTCTTGATCCGGCAAACAAACCACCGCTGGTAGCGGTGGTTTTTTTGTTTGCAAGCAGCA
GATTACGCGCAGAAAAAAAGGATCTCAAGAAGATCCTTTGATTTTCTACCGAAGAAAGGCCCACCCGTGA
AGGTGAGCCAGTGAG
